Addgene plasmid #223103: pCMV-T7-SpCas9(SRQMRG)-P2A-EGFP (RAS3017)
Purpose: pCMV and pT7 Human expression plasmid for SpCas9 enzyme with SRQMRG amino acids at positions 1135,1136,1218,1219,1335,T1337 with C-term BPNLS-P2A-EGFP
Depositing lab: Benjamin Kleinstiver. Depositing organization: Massachusetts General Hospital. Publication: Custom CRISPR-Cas9 PAM variants via scalable engineering and machine learning. Silverstein RA, Kim N, Kroell AS, Walton RT, Delano J, Butcher RM, Pacesa M, Smith BK, Christie KA, Ha LL, Meis RJ, Clark AB, Spinner AD, Lazzarotto CR, Li Y, Matsubara A, Urbina EO, Dahl GA, Correia BE, Marks DS, Tsai SQ, Pinello L, De Ravin SS, Liu Q, Kleinstiver BP. Nature. 2025 Apr 22. doi: 10.1038/s41586-025-09021-y. PubMed 40262634.
Backbone
  Vector backbone: pCMV-T7-SpCas9-P2A-EGFP (RTW3027)
  Backbone manufacturer: Benjamin Kleinstiver, Addgene plasmid #139987
  Vector type: Mammalian Expression, CRISPR
Growth in bacteria
  Bacterial resistance: Ampicillin, 100 μg/mL
  Growth temperature: 37°C
  Growth strain: DH5alpha
  Copy number: High Copy
Gene/Insert
  Gene/Insert name: human codon optimized nuclease SpCas9(SRQMRG)-P2A-EGFP (alt names: RAS3017; SpCas9(SRQMRG))
  Species: Synthetic
  Mutation: SpCas9(SRQMRG)=D1135S, S1136R, G1218Q, E1219M, R1335R, T1337G
  Promoter: CMV and T7
  Tag / fusion protein: BPNLS-3xFLAG-P2A-EGFP (C terminal on insert)
  Cloning method: Gibson Cloning
  Sequencing primers: 5′ oBK6928-CCAAGTCTCCACCCCATTGACG; 3′ oBK219-GGGAGTGGCACCTTCCAGGGTC
Terms and licenses: Academic/Nonprofit Terms; Industry Terms: Not Available to Industry
How to cite: pCMV-T7-SpCas9(SRQMRG)-P2A-EGFP (RAS3017) was a gift from Benjamin Kleinstiver (Addgene plasmid # 223103 ; http://n2t.net/addgene:223103 ; RRID:Addgene_223103)
