[The description below was written by a language model from this plasmid's Addgene catalogue record and pLannotate feature annotations shown in this document.]
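Description:
pCMV-T7-SpCas9(SRQMRG)-P2A-EGFP (RAS3017) is an 8,451 nt mammalian expression and CRISPR plasmid built by Gibson cloning into the pCMV-T7-SpCas9-P2A-EGFP (RTW3027) backbone. It is propagated in E. coli as a high-copy plasmid through a ColE1/pUC-type origin and selected with ampicillin via the β-lactamase gene and its native promoter. The remaining bacterial annotations (lac promoter and operator, CAP site, and fragments of lacI, bom, an SV40 promoter and a pBluescript polylinker) are backbone remnants rather than functional parts of the expression unit.

The payload is a human codon-optimized Streptococcus pyogenes Cas9 nuclease carrying substitutions at six residues: D1135S, S1136R, G1218Q, E1219M and T1337G, with position 1335 recorded as remaining arginine, which gives the SRQMRG name. The feature table splits Cas9 into overlapping N- and C-terminal annotations, but these reflect one continuous open reading frame. The coding sequence is fused at its C terminus to a bipartite nuclear localization signal (BPNLS, listed in the catalogue but not annotated) and a 3xFLAG epitope. A P2A ribosome-skipping peptide and EGFP follow, so that nuclease and green fluorescent reporter are produced as separate proteins from one transcript. Transcription is driven by the CMV enhancer and immediate-early promoter and terminated by the bGH polyadenylation signal. A T7 promoter between CMV and the start codon also allows transcription by T7 RNA polymerase, for example in vitro.

The associated publication concerns engineering custom Cas9 PAM variants, so this construct serves to express one such variant in human cells, with EGFP marking transfected cells. No guide RNA cassette is annotated, so the guide must be supplied separately.
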