Features (pLannotate 1.2.2; 18 found; start..end, strand, type, name):
    248..836     -  rep_origin     ori: high-copy-number ColE1/pMB1/pBR322/pUC origin of replication
   1007..1867    -  CDS            AmpR: β-lactamase; bla; confers resistance to ampicillin, carbenicillin, and related antibiotics
   1868..1972    -  promoter       AmpR promoter: bla
   2043..2087    -  misc_feature   bom (fragment): basis of mobility region from pBR322
   2242..2621    +  enhancer       CMV enhancer: human cytomegalovirus immediate early enhancer
   2622..2825    +  promoter       CMV promoter: human cytomegalovirus (CMV) immediate early promoter
   2867..2885    +  promoter       T7 promoter: promoter for bacteriophage T7 RNA polymerase
   2899..4617    +  CDS            Cas9(N): N-terminal portion of Streptococcus pyogenes Cas9 (Zetsche et al., 2015)
   4504..7002    +  CDS            Cas9(C): C-terminal portion of Streptococcus pyogenes Cas9 (Zetsche et al., 2015)
   7090..7155    +  CDS            3xFLAG: three tandem FLAG® epitope tags, followed by an enterokinase cleavage site
   7231..7947    +  CDS            EGFP: EGFP is a basic (constitutively fluorescent) green fluorescent protein published in 1996, derived from Aequorea victoria. It is reported to be a rapidly-maturing weak dimer with moderate acid sensitivity.
   8002..8226    +  polyA_signal   bGH poly(A) signal: bovine growth hormone polyadenylation signal
   8230..8251    +  promoter       SV40 promoter (fragment): SV40 enhancer and early promoter
   8256..8272    +  misc_feature   MCS (fragment): pBluescript multiple cloning site
   8321..8337    -  protein_bind   lac operator: The lac repressor binds to the lac operator to inhibit transcription in E. coli. This inhibition can be relieved by adding lactose or isopropyl-β-D-thiogalactopyranoside (IPTG). lac repressor encoded by lacI
   8345..8375    -  promoter       lac promoter: promoter for the E. coli lac operon
   8390..8411    -  protein_bind   CAP binding site: CAP binding activates transcription in the presence of cAMP. E. coli catabolite activator protein
   8424..65      -  CDS            lacI (fragment) (across the origin): lac repressor; lacI; The lac repressor binds to the lac operator to inhibit transcription in E. coli. This inhibition can be relieved by adding lactose or isopropyl-β-D-thiogalactopyranoside (IPTG).
>Addgene plasmid #223103 | pCMV-T7-SpCas9(SRQMRG)-P2A-EGFP (RAS3017) | addgene full sequence | sequence record 447689 | Addgene NGS Result
TGTCGTGCCAGCTGCATTAATGAATCGGCCAACGCGCGGGGAGAGGCGGTTTGCGTATTGGGCGCTCTTC
CGCTTCCTCGCTCACTGACTCGCTGCGCTCGGTCGTTCGGCTGCGGCGAGCGGTATCAGCTCACTCAAAG
GCGGTAATACGGTTATCCACAGAATCAGGGGATAACGCAGGAAAGAACATGTGAGCAAAAGGCCAGCAAA
AGGCCAGGAACCGTAAAAAGGCCGCGTTGCTGGCGTTTTTCCATAGGCTCCGCCCCCCTGACGAGCATCA
CAAAAATCGACGCTCAAGTCAGAGGTGGCGAAACCCGACAGGACTATAAAGATACCAGGCGTTTCCCCCT
GGAAGCTCCCTCGTGCGCTCTCCTGTTCCGACCCTGCCGCTTACCGGATACCTGTCCGCCTTTCTCCCTT
CGGGAAGCGTGGCGCTTTCTCATAGCTCACGCTGTAGGTATCTCAGTTCGGTGTAGGTCGTTCGCTCCAA
GCTGGGCTGTGTGCACGAACCCCCCGTTCAGCCCGACCGCTGCGCCTTATCCGGTAACTATCGTCTTGAG
TCCAACCCGGTAAGACACGACTTATCGCCACTGGCAGCAGCCACTGGTAACAGGATTAGCAGAGCGAGGT
ATGTAGGCGGTGCTACAGAGTTCTTGAAGTGGTGGCCTAACTACGGCTACACTAGAAGAACAGTATTTGG
TATCTGCGCTCTGCTGAAGCCAGTTACCTTCGGAAAAAGAGTTGGTAGCTCTTGATCCGGCAAACAAACC
ACCGCTGGTAGCGGTGGTTTTTTTGTTTGCAAGCAGCAGATTACGCGCAGAAAAAAAGGATCTCAAGAAG
ATCCTTTGATCTTTTCTACGGGGTCTGACGCTCAGTGGAACGAAAACTCACGTTAAGGGATTTTGGTCAT
GAGATTATCAAAAAGGATCTTCACCTAGATCCTTTTAAATTAAAAATGAAGTTTTAAATCAATCTAAAGT
ATATATGAGTAAACTTGGTCTGACAGTTACCAATGCTTAATCAGTGAGGCACCTATCTCAGCGATCTGTC
TATTTCGTTCATCCATAGTTGCCTGACTCCCCGTCGTGTAGATAACTACGATACGGGAGGGCTTACCATC
TGGCCCCAGTGCTGCAATGATACCGCGAGACCCACGCTCACCGGCTCCAGATTTATCAGCAATAAACCAG
CCAGCCGGAAGGGCCGAGCGCAGAAGTGGTCCTGCAACTTTATCCGCCTCCATCCAGTCTATTAATTGTT
GCCGGGAAGCTAGAGTAAGTAGTTCGCCAGTTAATAGTTTGCGCAACGTTGTTGCCATTGCTACAGGCAT
CGTGGTGTCACGCTCGTCGTTTGGTATGGCTTCATTCAGCTCCGGTTCCCAACGATCAAGGCGAGTTACA
TGATCCCCCATGTTGTGCAAAAAAGCGGTTAGCTCCTTCGGTCCTCCGATCGTTGTCAGAAGTAAGTTGG
CCGCAGTGTTATCACTCATGGTTATGGCAGCACTGCATAATTCTCTTACTGTCATGCCATCCGTAAGATG
CTTTTCTGTGACTGGTGAGTACTCAACCAAGTCATTCTGAGAATAGTGTATGCGGCGACCGAGTTGCTCT
TGCCCGGCGTCAATACGGGATAATACCGCGCCACATAGCAGAACTTTAAAAGTGCTCATCATTGGAAAAC
GTTCTTCGGGGCGAAAACTCTCAAGGATCTTACCGCTGTTGAGATCCAGTTCGATGTAACCCACTCGTGC
ACCCAACTGATCTTCAGCATCTTTTACTTTCACCAGCGTTTCTGGGTGAGCAAAAACAGGAAGGCAAAAT
GCCGCAAAAAAGGGAATAAGGGCGACACGGAAATGTTGAATACTCATACTCTTCCTTTTTCAATATTATT
GAAGCATTTATCAGGGTTATTGTCTCATGAGCGGATACATATTTGAATGTATTTAGAAAAATAAACAAAT
AGGGGTTCCGCGCACATTTCCCCGAAAAGTGCCACCTGACGTCGACGGATCGGGAGATCGATCTCCCGAT
CCCCTAGGGTCGACTCTCAGTACAATCTGCTCTGATGCCGCATAGTTAAGCCAGTATCTGCTCCCTGCTT
GTGTGTTGGAGGTCGCTGAGTAGTGCGCGAGCAAAATTTAAGCTACAACAAGGCAAGGCTTGACCGACAA
TTGCATGAAGAATCTGCTTAGGGTTAGGCGTTTTGCGCTGCTTCGCGATGTACGGGCCAGATATACGCGT
TGACATTGATTATTGACTAGTTATTAATAGTAATCAATTACGGGGTCATTAGTTCATAGCCCATATATGG
AGTTCCGCGTTACATAACTTACGGTAAATGGCCCGCCTGGCTGACCGCCCAACGACCCCCGCCCATTGAC
GTCAATAATGACGTATGTTCCCATAGTAACGCCAATAGGGACTTTCCATTGACGTCAATGGGTGGAGTAT
TTACGGTAAACTGCCCACTTGGCAGTACATCAAGTGTATCATATGCCAAGTACGCCCCCTATTGACGTCA
ATGACGGTAAATGGCCCGCCTGGCATTATGCCCAGTACATGACCTTATGGGACTTTCCTACTTGGCAGTA
CATCTACGTATTAGTCATCGCTATTACCATGGTGATGCGGTTTTGGCAGTACATCAATGGGCGTGGATAG
CGGTTTGACTCACGGGGATTTCCAAGTCTCCACCCCATTGACGTCAATGGGAGTTTGTTTTGGCACCAAA
ATCAACGGGACTTTCCAAAATGTCGTAACAACTCCGCCCCATTGACGCAAATGGGCGGTAGGCGTGTACG
GTGGGAGGTCTATATAAGCAGAGCTGGTTTAGTGAACCGTCAGATCCGCTAGAGATCCGCGGCCGCTAAT
ACGACTCACTATAGGGAGAGCCGCCACCATGGACAAGAAGTACAGCATCGGCCTGGACATCGGCACCAAC
TCTGTGGGCTGGGCCGTGATCACCGACGAGTACAAGGTGCCCAGCAAGAAATTCAAGGTGCTGGGCAACA
CCGACCGGCACAGCATCAAGAAGAACCTGATCGGAGCCCTGCTGTTCGACAGCGGCGAAACAGCCGAGGC
CACCCGGCTGAAGAGAACCGCCAGAAGAAGATACACCAGACGGAAGAACCGGATCTGCTATCTGCAAGAG
ATCTTCAGCAACGAGATGGCCAAGGTGGACGACAGCTTCTTCCACAGACTGGAAGAGTCCTTCCTGGTGG
AAGAGGATAAGAAGCACGAGCGGCACCCCATCTTCGGCAACATCGTGGACGAGGTGGCCTACCACGAGAA
GTACCCCACCATCTACCACCTGAGAAAGAAACTGGTGGACAGCACCGACAAGGCCGACCTGCGGCTGATC
TATCTGGCCCTGGCCCACATGATCAAGTTCCGGGGCCACTTCCTGATCGAGGGCGACCTGAACCCCGACA
ACAGCGACGTGGACAAGCTGTTCATCCAGCTGGTGCAGACCTACAACCAGCTGTTCGAGGAAAACCCCAT
CAACGCCAGCGGCGTGGACGCCAAGGCCATCCTGTCTGCCAGACTGAGCAAGAGCAGACGGCTGGAAAAT
CTGATCGCCCAGCTGCCCGGCGAGAAGAAGAATGGCCTGTTCGGAAACCTGATTGCCCTGAGCCTGGGCC
TGACCCCCAACTTCAAGAGCAACTTCGACCTGGCCGAGGATGCCAAACTGCAGCTGAGCAAGGACACCTA
CGACGACGACCTGGACAACCTGCTGGCCCAGATCGGCGACCAGTACGCCGACCTGTTTCTGGCCGCCAAG
AACCTGTCCGACGCCATCCTGCTGAGCGACATCCTGAGAGTGAACACCGAGATCACCAAGGCCCCCCTGA
GCGCCTCTATGATCAAGAGATACGACGAGCACCACCAGGACCTGACCCTGCTGAAAGCTCTCGTGCGGCA
GCAGCTGCCTGAGAAGTACAAAGAGATTTTCTTCGACCAGAGCAAGAACGGCTACGCCGGCTACATTGAC
GGCGGAGCCAGCCAGGAAGAGTTCTACAAGTTCATCAAGCCCATCCTGGAAAAGATGGACGGCACCGAGG
AACTGCTCGTGAAGCTGAACAGAGAGGACCTGCTGCGGAAGCAGCGGACCTTCGACAACGGCAGCATCCC
CCACCAGATCCACCTGGGAGAGCTGCACGCCATTCTGCGGCGGCAGGAAGATTTTTACCCATTCCTGAAG
GACAACCGGGAAAAGATCGAGAAGATCCTGACCTTCCGCATCCCCTACTACGTGGGCCCTCTGGCCAGGG
GAAACAGCAGATTCGCCTGGATGACCAGAAAGAGCGAGGAAACCATCACCCCCTGGAACTTCGAGGAAGT
GGTGGACAAGGGCGCTTCCGCCCAGAGCTTCATCGAGCGGATGACCAACTTCGATAAGAACCTGCCCAAC
GAGAAGGTGCTGCCCAAGCACAGCCTGCTGTACGAGTACTTCACCGTGTATAACGAGCTGACCAAAGTGA
AATACGTGACCGAGGGAATGAGAAAGCCCGCCTTCCTGAGCGGCGAGCAGAAAAAGGCCATCGTGGACCT
GCTGTTCAAGACCAACCGGAAAGTGACCGTGAAGCAGCTGAAAGAGGACTACTTCAAGAAAATCGAGTGC
TTCGACTCCGTGGAAATCTCCGGCGTGGAAGATCGGTTCAACGCCTCCCTGGGCACATACCACGATCTGC
TGAAAATTATCAAGGACAAGGACTTCCTGGACAATGAGGAAAACGAGGACATTCTGGAAGATATCGTGCT
GACCCTGACACTGTTTGAGGACAGAGAGATGATCGAGGAACGGCTGAAAACCTATGCCCACCTGTTCGAC
GACAAAGTGATGAAGCAGCTGAAGCGGCGGAGATACACCGGCTGGGGCAGGCTGAGCCGGAAGCTGATCA
ACGGCATCCGGGACAAGCAGTCCGGCAAGACAATCCTGGATTTCCTGAAGTCCGACGGCTTCGCCAACAG
AAACTTCATGCAGCTGATCCACGACGACAGCCTGACCTTTAAAGAGGACATCCAGAAAGCCCAGGTGTCC
GGCCAGGGCGATAGCCTGCACGAGCACATTGCCAATCTGGCCGGCAGCCCCGCCATTAAGAAGGGCATCC
TGCAGACAGTGAAGGTGGTGGACGAGCTCGTGAAAGTGATGGGCCGGCACAAGCCCGAGAACATCGTGAT
CGAAATGGCCAGAGAGAACCAGACCACCCAGAAGGGACAGAAGAACAGCCGCGAGAGAATGAAGCGGATC
GAAGAGGGCATCAAAGAGCTGGGCAGCCAGATCCTGAAAGAACACCCCGTGGAAAACACCCAGCTGCAGA
ACGAGAAGCTGTACCTGTACTACCTGCAGAATGGGCGGGATATGTACGTGGACCAGGAACTGGACATCAA
CCGGCTGTCCGACTACGATGTGGACCATATCGTGCCTCAGAGCTTTCTGAAGGACGACTCCATCGACAAC
AAGGTGCTGACCAGAAGCGACAAGAACCGGGGCAAGAGCGACAACGTGCCCTCCGAAGAGGTCGTGAAGA
AGATGAAGAACTACTGGCGGCAGCTGCTGAACGCCAAGCTGATTACCCAGAGAAAGTTCGACAATCTGAC
CAAGGCCGAGAGAGGCGGCCTGAGCGAACTGGATAAGGCCGGCTTCATCAAGAGACAGCTGGTGGAAACC
CGGCAGATCACAAAGCACGTGGCACAGATCCTGGACTCCCGGATGAACACTAAGTACGACGAGAATGACA
AGCTGATCCGGGAAGTGAAAGTGATCACCCTGAAGTCCAAGCTGGTGTCCGATTTCCGGAAGGATTTCCA
GTTTTACAAAGTGCGCGAGATCAACAACTACCACCACGCCCACGACGCCTACCTGAACGCCGTCGTGGGA
ACCGCCCTGATCAAAAAGTACCCTAAGCTGGAAAGCGAGTTCGTGTACGGCGACTACAAGGTGTACGACG
TGCGGAAGATGATCGCCAAGAGCGAGCAGGAAATCGGCAAGGCTACCGCCAAGTACTTCTTCTACAGCAA
CATCATGAACTTTTTCAAGACCGAGATTACCCTGGCCAACGGCGAGATCCGGAAGCGGCCTCTGATCGAG
ACAAACGGCGAAACCGGGGAGATCGTGTGGGATAAGGGCCGGGATTTTGCCACCGTGCGGAAAGTGCTGA
GCATGCCCCAAGTGAATATCGTGAAAAAGACCGAGGTGCAGACAGGCGGCTTCAGCAAAGAGTCTATCCT
GCCCAAGAGGAACAGCGATAAGCTGATCGCCAGAAAGAAGGACTGGGACCCTAAGAAGTACGGCGGCTTC
AGCAGACCCACCGTGGCCTATTCTGTGCTGGTGGTGGCCAAAGTGGAAAAGGGCAAGTCCAAGAAACTGA
AGAGTGTGAAAGAGCTGCTGGGGATCACCATCATGGAAAGAAGCAGCTTCGAGAAGAATCCCATCGACTT
TCTGGAAGCCAAGGGCTACAAAGAAGTGAAAAAGGACCTGATCATCAAGCTGCCTAAGTACTCCCTGTTC
GAGCTGGAAAACGGCCGGAAGAGAATGCTGGCCTCTGCCCAGATGCTGCAGAAGGGAAACGAACTGGCCC
TGCCCTCCAAATATGTGAACTTCCTGTACCTGGCCAGCCACTATGAGAAGCTGAAGGGCTCCCCCGAGGA
TAATGAGCAGAAACAGCTGTTTGTGGAACAGCACAAGCACTACCTGGACGAGATCATCGAGCAGATCAGC
GAGTTCTCCAAGAGAGTGATCCTGGCCGACGCTAATCTGGACAAAGTGCTGTCCGCCTACAACAAGCACC
GGGATAAGCCCATCAGAGAGCAGGCCGAGAATATCATCCACCTGTTTACCCTGACCAATCTGGGAGCCCC
TGCCGCCTTCAAGTACTTTGACACCACCATCGACCGGAAGAGATACGGCAGCACCAAAGAGGTGCTGGAC
GCCACCCTGATCCACCAGAGCATCACCGGCCTGTACGAGACACGGATCGACCTGTCTCAGCTGGGAGGCG
ACGGATCCGGCGGAGGCGGAAGCGGGAAAAGAACCGCCGACGGCAGCGAATTCGAGCCCAAGAAGAAGAG
GAAAGTCTCGAGCGGAGGCGACTACAAAGACCATGACGGTGATTATAAAGATCATGACATCGATTACAAG
GATGACGATGACAAGGGAGGCGGTGGAAGCGGCGCAACAAACTTCTCTCTGCTGAAACAAGCCGGAGATG
TCGAAGAGAATCCTGGACCGATGGTGAGCAAGGGCGAGGAGCTGTTCACCGGGGTGGTGCCCATCCTGGT
CGAGCTGGACGGCGACGTAAACGGCCACAAGTTCAGCGTGTCCGGCGAGGGCGAGGGCGATGCCACCTAC
GGCAAGCTGACCCTGAAGTTCATCTGCACCACCGGCAAGCTGCCCGTGCCCTGGCCCACCCTCGTGACCA
CCCTGACCTACGGCGTGCAGTGCTTCAGCCGCTACCCCGACCACATGAAGCAGCACGACTTCTTCAAGTC
CGCCATGCCCGAAGGCTACGTCCAGGAGCGCACCATCTTCTTCAAGGACGACGGCAACTACAAGACCCGC
GCCGAGGTGAAGTTCGAGGGCGACACCCTGGTGAACCGCATCGAGCTGAAGGGCATCGACTTCAAGGAGG
ACGGCAACATCCTGGGGCACAAGCTGGAGTACAACTACAACAGCCACAACGTCTATATCATGGCCGACAA
GCAGAAGAACGGCATCAAGGTGAACTTCAAGATCCGCCACAACATCGAGGACGGCAGCGTGCAGCTCGCC
GACCACTACCAGCAGAACACCCCCATCGGCGACGGCCCCGTGCTGCTGCCCGACAACCACTACCTGAGCA
CCCAGTCCGCCCTGAGCAAAGACCCCAACGAGAAGCGCGATCACATGGTCCTGCTGGAGTTCGTGACCGC
CGCCGGGATCACTCTCGGCATGGACGAGCTGTACAAGTGACCGGTCATCATCACCATCACCATTGAGTTT
AAACCCGCTGATCAGCCTCGACTGTGCCTTCTAGTTGCCAGCCATCTGTTGTTTGCCCCTCCCCCGTGCC
TTCCTTGACCCTGGAAGGTGCCACTCCCACTGTCCTTTCCTAATAAAATGAGGAAATTGCATCGCATTGT
CTGAGTAGGTGTCATTCTATTCTGGGGGGTGGGGTGGGGCAGGACAGCAAGGGGGAGGATTGGGAAGACA
ATAGCAGGCATGCTGGGGATGCGGTGGGCTCTATGGCTTCTGAGGCGGAAAGAACCAGCTGGGGCTCGAT
ACCGTCGACCTCTAGCTAGAGCTTGGCGTAATCATGGTCATAGCTGTTTCCTGTGTGAAATTGTTATCCG
CTCACAATTCCACACAACATACGAGCCGGAAGCATAAAGTGTAAAGCCTAGGGTGCCTAATGAGTGAGCT
AACTCACATTAATTGCGTTGCGCTCACTGCCCGCTTTCCAGTCGGGAAACC
